LOCUS       Exported 4549 bp ds-DNA circular SYN 12-MAY-2021
DEFINITION  Template for C-terminal PCR tagging of mammalian genes (Zeocin
            selection) with mClover3.
ACCESSION   .
VERSION     .
KEYWORDS    pMaCTag-Z08
SOURCE      synthetic DNA construct
  ORGANISM  synthetic DNA construct
REFERENCE   1 (bases 1 to 4549)
  AUTHORS   Fueller J, Herbst K, Meurer M, Gubicza K, Kurtulmus B, Knopf JD,
            Kirrmaier D, Buchmuller BC, Pereira G, Lemberg MK, Knop M
  TITLE     CRISPR-Cas12a-assisted PCR tagging of mammalian genes.
  JOURNAL   J Cell Biol. 2020 Jun 1;219(6). pii: 151766. doi:
            10.1083/jcb.201910210.
  PUBMED    32406907
REFERENCE   2 (bases 1 to 4549)
  AUTHORS   .
  TITLE     Direct Submission
  JOURNAL   Exported May 12, 2021 from SnapGene Server 1.1.58
            http://www.snapgene.com
FEATURES             Location/Qualifiers
     source          1..4549
                     /organism="synthetic DNA construct"
                     /mol_type="other DNA"
     primer_bind     complement(106..127)
                     /label=EGFP-N
                     /note="EGFP, reverse primer"
     primer_bind     714..735
                     /label=EGFP-C
                     /note="EGFP, forward primer"
     polyA_signal    754..875
                     /label=SV40 poly(A) signal
                     /note="SV40 polyadenylation signal"
     primer_bind     complement(791..810)
                     /label=SV40pA-R
                     /note="SV40 polyA, reverse primer"
     primer_bind     845..864
                     /label=EBV-rev
                     /note="SV40 polyA terminator, reverse primer"
     protein_bind    882..915
                     /label=loxP
                     /bound_moiety="Cre recombinase"
                     /note="Cre-mediated recombination occurs in the 8-bp core
                     sequence (GCATACAT)."
     promoter        922..1238
                     /label=SV40 promoter
                     /note="SV40 enhancer and early promoter"
     rep_origin      1089..1224
                     /label=SV40 ori
                     /note="SV40 origin of replication"
     primer_bind     1151..1170
                     /label=SV40pro-F
                     /note="SV40 promoter/origin, forward primer"
     regulatory      1245..1254
                     /regulatory_class="other"
                     /note="vertebrate consensus sequence for strong initiation
                     of translation (Kozak, 1987)"
     CDS             1251..1625
                     /codon_start=1
                     /gene="Sh ble from Streptoalloteichus hindustanus"
                     /product="antibiotic-binding protein"
                     /label=BleoR
                     /note="confers resistance to bleomycin, phleomycin, and
                     Zeocin(TM)"
                     /translation="MAKLTSAVPVLTARDVAGAVEFWTDRLGFSRDFVEDDFAGVVRDD
                     VTLFISAVQDQVVPDNTLAWVWVRGLDELYAEWSEVVSTNFRDASGPAMTEIGEQPWGR
                     EFALRDPAGNCVHFVAEEQD"
     polyA_signal    1635..1859
                     /label=bGH poly(A) signal
                     /note="bovine growth hormone polyadenylation signal"
     promoter        1866..2106
                     /label=U6 promoter
                     /note="RNA polymerase III promoter for human U6 snRNA"
     primer_bind     1866..1886
                     /label=hU6-F
                     /note="Human U6 promoter, forward primer"
     primer_bind     2037..2056
                     /label=LKO.1 5'
                     /note="Human U6 promoter, forward primer"
     protein_bind    2116..2149
                     /label=loxP
                     /bound_moiety="Cre recombinase"
                     /note="Cre-mediated recombination occurs in the 8-bp core
                     sequence (GCATACAT)."
     primer_bind     complement(2186..2205)
                     /label=T7
                     /note="T7 promoter, forward primer"
     promoter        complement(2187..2205)
                     /label=T7 promoter
                     /note="promoter for bacteriophage T7 RNA polymerase"
     primer_bind     complement(2292..2309)
                     /label=L4440
                     /note="L4440 vector, forward primer"
     rep_origin      complement(2463..3051)
                     /direction=LEFT
                     /label=ori
                     /note="high-copy-number ColE1/pMB1/pBR322/pUC origin of
                     replication"
     primer_bind     complement(2543..2562)
                     /label=pBR322ori-F
                     /note="pBR322 origin, forward primer"
     CDS             complement(3222..4082)
                     /codon_start=1
                     /gene="bla"
                     /product="beta-lactamase"
                     /label=AmpR
                     /note="confers resistance to ampicillin, carbenicillin, and
                     related antibiotics"
                     /translation="MSIQHFRVALIPFFAAFCLPVFAHPETLVKVKDAEDQLGARVGYI
                     ELDLNSGKILESFRPEERFPMMSTFKVLLCGAVLSRIDAGQEQLGRRIHYSQNDLVEYS
                     PVTEKHLTDGMTVRELCSAAITMSDNTAANLLLTTIGGPKELTAFLHNMGDHVTRLDRW
                     EPELNEAIPNDERDTTMPVAMATTLRKLLTGELLTLASRQQLIDWMEADKVAGPLLRSA
                     LPAGWFIADKSGAGERGSRGIIAALGPDGKPSRIVVIYTTGSQATMDERNRQIAEIGAS
                     LIKHW"
     primer_bind     3845..3864
                     /label=Amp-R
                     /note="Ampicillin resistance gene, reverse primer"
     promoter        complement(4083..4187)
                     /gene="bla"
                     /label=AmpR promoter
     primer_bind     4255..4273
                     /label=pBRforEco
                     /note="pBR322 vectors, upsteam of EcoRI site, forward
                     primer"
     primer_bind     complement(4311..4333)
                     /label=pGEX 3'
                     /note="pGEX vectors, reverse primer"
     primer_bind     4433..4452
                     /label=pRS-marker
                     /note="pRS vectors, use to sequence yeast selectable
                     marker"
     promoter        4533..2
                     /label=SP6 promoter
                     /note="promoter for bacteriophage SP6 RNA polymerase"
     primer_bind     4533..1
                     /label=SP6
                     /note="SP6 promoter, forward primer"
ORIGIN
        1 gaacgcggcc gccagctgaa gcttcgtacg tcaggtggag gaggtagtgg cggaggcgga
       61 tccgtgagca agggcgagga gctgttcacc ggggtggtgc ccatcctggt cgagctggac
      121 ggcgacgtaa acggccacaa gttcagcgtc cgcggcgagg gcgagggcga tgccaccaac
      181 ggcaagctga ccctgaagtt catctgcacc accggcaagc tgcccgtgcc ctggcccacc
      241 ctcgtgacca ccttcggcta cggcgtggcc tgcttcagcc gctaccccga ccacatgaag
      301 cagcacgact tcttcaagtc cgccatgccc gaaggctacg tccaggagcg caccatctct
      361 ttcaaggacg acggtaccta caagacccgc gccgaggtga agttcgaggg cgacaccctg
      421 gtgaaccgca tcgagctgaa gggcatcgac ttcaaggagg acggcaacat cctggggcac
      481 aagctggagt acaacttcaa cagccactac gtctatatca cggccgacaa gcagaagaac
      541 tgcatcaagg ctaacttcaa gatccgccac aacgttgagg acggcagcgt gcagctcgcc
      601 gaccactacc agcagaacac ccccatcggc gacggccccg tgctgctgcc cgacaaccac
      661 tacctgagcc atcagtccaa gctgagcaaa gaccccaacg agaagcgcga tcacatggtc
      721 ctgctggagt tcgtgaccgc cgcctgaact agtaacttgt ttattgcagc ttataatggt
      781 tacaaataaa gcaatagcat cacaaatttc acaaataaag catttttttc actgcattct
      841 agttgtggtt tgtccaaact catcaatgta tcttagtcga tataacttcg tatagcatac
      901 attatacgaa gttatgtcga cggtgtggaa agtccccagg ctccccagca ggcagaagta
      961 tgcaaagcat gcatctcaat tagtcagcaa ccaggtgtgg aaagtcccca ggctccccag
     1021 caggcagaag tatgcaaagc atgcatctca attagtcagc aaccatagtc ccgcccctaa
     1081 ctccgcccat cccgccccta actccgccca gttccgccca ttctccgccc catggctgac
     1141 taattttttt tatttatgca gaggccgagg ccgcctcggc ctctgagcta ttccagaagt
     1201 agtgaggagg cttttttgga ggcctaggct tttgcaaaga attcgccacc atggccaagt
     1261 tgaccagtgc cgttccggtg ctcaccgcgc gcgacgtcgc cggagcggtc gagttctgga
     1321 ccgaccggct cgggttctcc cgggacttcg tggaggacga cttcgccggt gtggtccggg
     1381 acgacgtgac cctgttcatc agcgcggtcc aggaccaggt ggtgccggac aacaccctgg
     1441 cctgggtgtg ggtgcgcggc ctggacgagc tgtacgccga gtggtcggag gtcgtgtcca
     1501 cgaacttccg ggacgcctcc gggccggcca tgaccgagat cggcgagcag ccgtgggggc
     1561 gggagttcgc cctgcgcgac ccggccggca actgcgtgca cttcgtggcc gaggagcagg
     1621 actgactgca gcgactgtgc cttctagttg ccagccatct gttgtttgcc cctcccccgt
     1681 gccttccttg accctggaag gtgccactcc cactgtcctt tcctaataaa atgaggaaat
     1741 tgcatcgcat tgtctgagta ggtgtcattc tattctgggg ggtggggtgg ggcaggacag
     1801 caagggggag gattgggaag acaatagcag gcatgctggg gatgcggtgg gctctatggc
     1861 tcgaggaggg cctatttccc atgattcctt catatttgca tatacgatac aaggctgtta
     1921 gagagataat tggaattaat ttgactgtaa acacaaagat attagtacaa aatacgtgac
     1981 gtagaaagta ataatttctt gggtagtttg cagttttaaa attatgtttt aaaatggact
     2041 atcatatgct taccgtaact tgaaagtatt tcgatttctt ggctttatat atcttgtgga
     2101 aaggacgaaa caccgataac ttcgtatagc atacattata cgaagttatg gtaccgatgc
     2161 agctagcccg cggatctgcc ggtctcccta tagtgagtcg tattaatttc gataagccag
     2221 gttaacctgc attaatgaat cggccaacgc gcggggagag gcggtttgcg tattgggcgc
     2281 tcttccgctt cctcgctcac tgactcgctg cgctcggtcg ttcggctgcg gcgagcggta
     2341 tcagctcact caaaggcggt aatacggtta tccacagaat caggggataa cgcaggaaag
     2401 aacatgtgag caaaaggcca gcaaaaggcc aggaaccgta aaaaggccgc gttgctggcg
     2461 tttttccata ggctccgccc ccctgacgag catcacaaaa atcgacgctc aagtcagagg
     2521 tggcgaaacc cgacaggact ataaagatac caggcgtttc cccctggaag ctccctcgtg
     2581 cgctctcctg ttccgaccct gccgcttacc ggatacctgt ccgcctttct cccttcggga
     2641 agcgtggcgc tttctcaatg ctcacgctgt aggtatctca gttcggtgta ggtcgttcgc
     2701 tccaagctgg gctgtgtgca cgaacccccc gttcagcccg accgctgcgc cttatccggt
     2761 aactatcgtc ttgagtccaa cccggtaaga cacgacttat cgccactggc agcagccact
     2821 ggtaacagga ttagcagagc gaggtatgta ggcggtgcta cagagttctt gaagtggtgg
     2881 cctaactacg gctacactag aaggacagta tttggtatct gcgctctgct gaagccagtt
     2941 accttcggaa aaagagttgg tagctcttga tccggcaaac aaaccaccgc tggtagcggt
     3001 ggtttttttg tttgcaagca gcagattacg cgcagaaaaa aaggatctca agaagatcct
     3061 ttgatctttt ctacggggtc tgacgctcag tggaacgaaa actcacgtta agggattttg
     3121 gtcatgagat tatcaaaaag gatcttcacc tagatccttt taaattaaaa atgaagtttt
     3181 aaatcaatct aaagtatata tgagtaaact tggtctgaca gttaccaatg cttaatcagt
     3241 gaggcaccta tctcagcgat ctgtctattt cgttcatcca tagttgcctg actccccgtc
     3301 gtgtagataa ctacgatacg ggagggctta ccatctggcc ccagtgctgc aatgataccg
     3361 cgagacccac gctcaccggc tccagattta tcagcaataa accagccagc cggaagggcc
     3421 gagcgcagaa gtggtcctgc aactttatcc gcctccatcc agtctattaa ttgttgccgg
     3481 gaagctagag taagtagttc gccagttaat agtttgcgca acgttgttgc cattgctaca
     3541 ggcatcgtgg tgtcacgctc gtcgtttggt atggcttcat tcagctccgg ttcccaacga
     3601 tcaaggcgag ttacatgatc ccccatgttg tgcaaaaaag cggttagctc cttcggtcct
     3661 ccgatcgttg tcagaagtaa gttggccgca gtgttatcac tcatggttat ggcagcactg
     3721 cataattctc ttactgtcat gccatccgta agatgctttt ctgtgactgg tgagtactca
     3781 accaagtcat tctgagaata gtgtatgcgg cgaccgagtt gctcttgccc ggcgtcaata
     3841 cgggataata ccgcgccaca tagcagaact ttaaaagtgc tcatcattgg aaaacgttct
     3901 tcggggcgaa aactctcaag gatcttaccg ctgttgagat ccagttcgat gtaacccact
     3961 cgtgcaccca actgatcttc agcatctttt actttcacca gcgtttctgg gtgagcaaaa
     4021 acaggaaggc aaaatgccgc aaaaaaggga ataagggcga cacggaaatg ttgaatactc
     4081 atactcttcc tttttcaata ttattgaagc atttatcagg gttattgtct catgagcgga
     4141 tacatatttg aatgtattta gaaaaataaa caaatagggg ttccgcgcac atttccccga
     4201 aaagtgccac ctgacgtcta agaaaccatt attatcatga cattaaccta taaaaatagg
     4261 cgtatcacga ggccctttcg tctcgcgcgt ttcggtgatg acggtgaaaa cctctgacac
     4321 atgcagctcc cggagacggt cacagcttgt ctgtaagcgg atgccgggag cagacaagcc
     4381 cgtcagggcg cgtcagcggg tgttggcggg tgtcggggct ggcttaacta tgcggcatca
     4441 gagcagattg tactgagagt gcaccatatg gacatattgt cgttagaacg cggctacaat
     4501 taatacataa ccttatgtat catacacata cgatttaggt gacactata
//
