>Addgene plasmid #120051 | pMaCTag-Z08 | addgene full sequence | sequence record 232656 | Addgene NGS Result
ATTTAGGTGACACTATAGAACGCGGCCGCCAGCTGAAGCTTCGTACGTCAGGTGGAGGAGGTAGTGGCGG
AGGCGGATCCGTGAGCAAGGGCGAGGAGCTGTTCACCGGGGTGGTGCCCATCCTGGTCGAGCTGGACGGC
GACGTAAACGGCCACAAGTTCAGCGTCCGCGGCGAGGGCGAGGGCGATGCCACCAACGGCAAGCTGACCC
TGAAGTTCATCTGCACCACCGGCAAGCTGCCCGTGCCCTGGCCCACCCTCGTGACCACCTTCGGCTACGG
CGTGGCCTGCTTCAGCCGCTACCCCGACCACATGAAGCAGCACGACTTCTTCAAGTCCGCCATGCCCGAA
GGCTACGTCCAGGAGCGCACCATCTCTTTCAAGGACGACGGTACCTACAAGACCCGCGCCGAGGTGAAGT
TCGAGGGCGACACCCTGGTGAACCGCATCGAGCTGAAGGGCATCGACTTCAAGGAGGACGGCAACATCCT
GGGGCACAAGCTGGAGTACAACTTCAACAGCCACTACGTCTATATCACGGCCGACAAGCAGAAGAACTGC
ATCAAGGCTAACTTCAAGATCCGCCACAACGTTGAGGACGGCAGCGTGCAGCTCGCCGACCACTACCAGC
AGAACACCCCCATCGGCGACGGCCCCGTGCTGCTGCCCGACAACCACTACCTGAGCCATCAGTCCAAGCT
GAGCAAAGACCCCAACGAGAAGCGCGATCACATGGTCCTGCTGGAGTTCGTGACCGCCGCCTGAACTAGT
AACTTGTTTATTGCAGCTTATAATGGTTACAAATAAAGCAATAGCATCACAAATTTCACAAATAAAGCAT
TTTTTTCACTGCATTCTAGTTGTGGTTTGTCCAAACTCATCAATGTATCTTAGTCGATATAACTTCGTAT
AGCATACATTATACGAAGTTATGTCGACGGTGTGGAAAGTCCCCAGGCTCCCCAGCAGGCAGAAGTATGC
AAAGCATGCATCTCAATTAGTCAGCAACCAGGTGTGGAAAGTCCCCAGGCTCCCCAGCAGGCAGAAGTAT
GCAAAGCATGCATCTCAATTAGTCAGCAACCATAGTCCCGCCCCTAACTCCGCCCATCCCGCCCCTAACT
CCGCCCAGTTCCGCCCATTCTCCGCCCCATGGCTGACTAATTTTTTTTATTTATGCAGAGGCCGAGGCCG
CCTCGGCCTCTGAGCTATTCCAGAAGTAGTGAGGAGGCTTTTTTGGAGGCCTAGGCTTTTGCAAAGAATT
CGCCACCATGGCCAAGTTGACCAGTGCCGTTCCGGTGCTCACCGCGCGCGACGTCGCCGGAGCGGTCGAG
TTCTGGACCGACCGGCTCGGGTTCTCCCGGGACTTCGTGGAGGACGACTTCGCCGGTGTGGTCCGGGACG
ACGTGACCCTGTTCATCAGCGCGGTCCAGGACCAGGTGGTGCCGGACAACACCCTGGCCTGGGTGTGGGT
GCGCGGCCTGGACGAGCTGTACGCCGAGTGGTCGGAGGTCGTGTCCACGAACTTCCGGGACGCCTCCGGG
CCGGCCATGACCGAGATCGGCGAGCAGCCGTGGGGGCGGGAGTTCGCCCTGCGCGACCCGGCCGGCAACT
GCGTGCACTTCGTGGCCGAGGAGCAGGACTGACTGCAGCGACTGTGCCTTCTAGTTGCCAGCCATCTGTT
GTTTGCCCCTCCCCCGTGCCTTCCTTGACCCTGGAAGGTGCCACTCCCACTGTCCTTTCCTAATAAAATG
AGGAAATTGCATCGCATTGTCTGAGTAGGTGTCATTCTATTCTGGGGGGTGGGGTGGGGCAGGACAGCAA
GGGGGAGGATTGGGAAGACAATAGCAGGCATGCTGGGGATGCGGTGGGCTCTATGGCTCGAGGAGGGCCT
ATTTCCCATGATTCCTTCATATTTGCATATACGATACAAGGCTGTTAGAGAGATAATTGGAATTAATTTG
ACTGTAAACACAAAGATATTAGTACAAAATACGTGACGTAGAAAGTAATAATTTCTTGGGTAGTTTGCAG
TTTTAAAATTATGTTTTAAAATGGACTATCATATGCTTACCGTAACTTGAAAGTATTTCGATTTCTTGGC
TTTATATATCTTGTGGAAAGGACGAAACACCGATAACTTCGTATAGCATACATTATACGAAGTTATGGTA
CCGATGCAGCTAGCCCGCGGATCTGCCGGTCTCCCTATAGTGAGTCGTATTAATTTCGATAAGCCAGGTT
AACCTGCATTAATGAATCGGCCAACGCGCGGGGAGAGGCGGTTTGCGTATTGGGCGCTCTTCCGCTTCCT
CGCTCACTGACTCGCTGCGCTCGGTCGTTCGGCTGCGGCGAGCGGTATCAGCTCACTCAAAGGCGGTAAT
ACGGTTATCCACAGAATCAGGGGATAACGCAGGAAAGAACATGTGAGCAAAAGGCCAGCAAAAGGCCAGG
AACCGTAAAAAGGCCGCGTTGCTGGCGTTTTTCCATAGGCTCCGCCCCCCTGACGAGCATCACAAAAATC
GACGCTCAAGTCAGAGGTGGCGAAACCCGACAGGACTATAAAGATACCAGGCGTTTCCCCCTGGAAGCTC
CCTCGTGCGCTCTCCTGTTCCGACCCTGCCGCTTACCGGATACCTGTCCGCCTTTCTCCCTTCGGGAAGC
GTGGCGCTTTCTCATAGCTCACGCTGTAGGTATCTCAGTTCGGTGTAGGTCGTTCGCTCCAAGCTGGGCT
GTGTGCACGAACCCCCCGTTCAGCCCGACCGCTGCGCCTTATCCGGTAACTATCGTCTTGAGTCCAACCC
GGTAAGACACGACTTATCGCCACTGGCAGCAGCCACTGGTAACAGGATTAGCAGAGCGAGGTATGTAGGC
GGTGCTACAGAGTTCTTGAAGTGGTGGCCTAACTACGGCTACACTAGAAGAACAGTATTTGGTATCTGCG
CTCTGCTGAAGCCAGTTACCTTCGGAAAAAGAGTTGGTAGCTCTTGATCCGGCAAACAAACCACCGCTGG
TAGCGGTGGTTTTTTTGTTTGCAAGCAGCAGATTACGCGCAGAAAAAAAGGATCTCAAGAAGATCCTTTG
ATCTTTTCTACGGGGTCTGACGCTCAGTGGAACGAAAACTCACGTTAAGGGATTTTGGTCATGAGATTAT
CAAAAAGGATCTTCACCTAGATCCTTTTAAATTAAAAATGAAGTTTTAAATCAATCTAAAGTATATATGA
GTAAACTTGGTCTGACAGTTACCAATGCTTAATCAGTGAGGCACCTATCTCAGCGATCTGTCTATTTCGT
TCATCCATAGTTGCCTGACTCCCCGTCGTGTAGATAACTACGATACGGGAGGGCTTACCATCTGGCCCCA
GTGCTGCAATGATACCGCGAGACCCACGCTCACCGGCTCCAGATTTATCAGCAATAAACCAGCCAGCCGG
AAGGGCCGAGCGCAGAAGTGGTCCTGCAACTTTATCCGCCTCCATCCAGTCTATTAATTGTTGCCGGGAA
GCTAGAGTAAGTAGTTCGCCAGTTAATAGTTTGCGCAACGTTGTTGCCATTGCTACAGGCATCGTGGTGT
CACGCTCGTCGTTTGGTATGGCTTCATTCAGCTCCGGTTCCCAACGATCAAGGCGAGTTACATGATCCCC
CATGTTGTGCAAAAAAGCGGTTAGCTCCTTCGGTCCTCCGATCGTTGTCAGAAGTAAGTTGGCCGCAGTG
TTATCACTCATGGTTATGGCAGCACTGCATAATTCTCTTACTGTCATGCCATCCGTAAGATGCTTTTCTG
TGACTGGTGAGTACTCAACCAAGTCATTCTGAGAATAGTGTATGCGGCGACCGAGTTGCTCTTGCCCGGC
GTCAATACGGGATAATACCGCGCCACATAGCAGAACTTTAAAAGTGCTCATCATTGGAAAACGTTCTTCG
GGGCGAAAACTCTCAAGGATCTTACCGCTGTTGAGATCCAGTTCGATGTAACCCACTCGTGCACCCAACT
GATCTTCAGCATCTTTTACTTTCACCAGCGTTTCTGGGTGAGCAAAAACAGGAAGGCAAAATGCCGCAAA
AAAGGGAATAAGGGCGACACGGAAATGTTGAATACTCATACTCTTCCTTTTTCAATATTATTGAAGCATT
TATCAGGGTTATTGTCTCATGAGCGGATACATATTTGAATGTATTTAGAAAAATAAACAAATAGGGGTTC
CGCGCACATTTCCCCGAAAAGTGCCACCTGACGTCTAAGAAACCATTATTATCATGACATTAACCTATAA
AAATAGGCGTATCACGAGGCCCTTTCGTCTCGCGCGTTTCGGTGATGACGGTGAAAACCTCTGACACATG
CAGCTCCCGGAGACGGTCACAGCTTGTCTGTAAGCGGATGCCGGGAGCAGACAAGCCCGTCAGGGCGCGT
CAGCGGGTGTTGGCGGGTGTCGGGGCTGGCTTAACTATGCGGCATCAGAGCAGATTGTACTGAGAGTGCA
CCATATGGACATATTGTCGTTAGAACGCGGCTACAATTAATACATAACCTTATGTATCATACACATACG
Features (pLannotate 1.2.2; 16 found; start..end, strand, type, name):
      1..19      +  promoter       SP6 promoter: promoter for bacteriophage SP6 RNA polymerase
     81..761     +  CDS            mClover3 (fragment): mClover3 is a basic (constitutively fluorescent) green/yellow fluorescent protein published in 2016, derived from Aequorea victoria. It is reported to be a rapidly-maturing monomer with high acid sensitivity.
    771..892     +  polyA_signal   SV40 poly(A) signal: SV40 polyadenylation signal
    899..932     +  protein_bind   loxP: Cre-mediated recombination occurs in the 8-bp core sequence (GCATACAT). Cre recombinase
    939..1255    +  promoter       SV40 promoter: SV40 enhancer and early promoter
   1268..1642    +  CDS            BleoR: antibiotic-binding protein; Sh ble from Streptoalloteichus hindustanus; confers resistance to bleomycin, phleomycin, and Zeocin™
   1652..1876    +  polyA_signal   bGH poly(A) signal: bovine growth hormone polyadenylation signal
   1883..2123    +  promoter       U6 promoter: RNA polymerase III promoter for human U6 snRNA
   2133..2166    +  protein_bind   loxP: Cre-mediated recombination occurs in the 8-bp core sequence (GCATACAT). Cre recombinase
   2204..2222    -  promoter       T7 promoter: promoter for bacteriophage T7 RNA polymerase
   2244..2297    -  CDS            lacI (fragment): lac repressor; lacI; The lac repressor binds to the lac operator to inhibit transcription in E. coli. This inhibition can be relieved by adding lactose or isopropyl-β-D-thiogalactopyranoside (IPTG).
   2480..3068    -  rep_origin     ori: high-copy-number ColE1/pMB1/pBR322/pUC origin of replication
   3239..4099    -  CDS            AmpR: β-lactamase; bla; confers resistance to ampicillin, carbenicillin, and related antibiotics
   4100..4204    -  promoter       AmpR promoter: bla
   4299..4334    +  CDS            rop (fragment): Rop protein, which maintains plasmids at low copy number; rop
   4436..4487    +  misc_feature   bom (fragment): basis of mobility region from pBR322
