[The description below was written by a language model from this plasmid's Addgene catalogue record, the feature table of its GenBank file and pLannotate feature annotations shown in this document.]
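Description:
pMaCTag-Z08 is a 4.5 kb PCR template plasmid built on the pFA6a backbone. It is not meant to be transfected as an expression vector, but to supply a cassette that is amplified for C-terminal tagging of endogenous mammalian genes with the green/yellow fluorescent protein mClover3. It is maintained in E. coli as a high-copy plasmid through a ColE1/pUC-type origin and is selected with ampicillin via the bla gene. SP6 and T7 promoters flank the cassette region and mainly provide priming sites. The short lacI, rop and bom fragments found by automated annotation are backbone remnants.

The cassette begins with a promoterless mClover3 coding sequence, annotated as a fragment, followed by an SV40 polyadenylation signal. Once it is joined in frame to the 3′ end of a target gene, the fusion is driven by that gene's own promoter. Downstream lies a Zeocin resistance unit made up of the SV40 enhancer/early promoter (containing the SV40 ori), a Kozak sequence, the Sh ble gene and a bGH poly(A) signal. This is followed by a human U6 RNA polymerase III promoter at the far end of the cassette. In the Cas12a-assisted PCR tagging approach named in the record, locus-specific M1 and M2 tagging oligos are used to amplify the cassette. These oligos are generally understood to add homology arms and, downstream of the U6 promoter, a crRNA sequence, so that the PCR product both directs cleavage of the target locus and acts as the repair donor. The record does not spell this mechanism out. Two loxP sites bracket the marker and the U6 promoter, which should allow Cre-mediated excision of these elements after selection. The two feature tables agree apart from a 17 bp offset in coordinates.
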