Addgene plasmid #120051: pMaCTag-Z08
Purpose: Template for C-terminal PCR tagging of mammalian genes (Zeocin selection) with mClover3
Depositing lab: Michael Knop. Publication: CRISPR-Cas12a-assisted PCR tagging of mammalian genes. Fueller J, Herbst K, Meurer M, Gubicza K, Kurtulmus B, Knopf JD, Kirrmaier D, Buchmuller BC, Pereira G, Lemberg MK, Knop M. J Cell Biol. 2020 Jun 1;219(6). pii: 151766. doi: 10.1083/jcb.201910210. PubMed 32406907.
Backbone
  Vector backbone: pFA6a
  Backbone size w/o insert (bp): 2412
  Vector type: PCR Template
  Selectable markers: Zeocin
Growth in bacteria
  Bacterial resistance: Ampicillin, 100 μg/mL
  Growth temperature: 37°C
  Growth strain: DH5alpha
  Copy number: High Copy
Gene/Insert
  Gene/Insert name: mClover3
  Species: H. sapiens (human)
  Promoter: None
  Tag / fusion protein: mClover3 (C terminal on backbone)
  Cloning method: Restriction Enzyme; 5′ cloning site BamHI (not destroyed); 3′ cloning site SpeI (not destroyed)
  Sequencing primers: 5′ SP6; 3′ AAACCACAACTAGAATGCAGTG
Terms and licenses: Academic/Nonprofit Terms; Industry Terms: Not Available to Industry
Depositor comments: Template plasmid for C-terminal PCR tagging of mammalian genes. For M1 and M2 tagging oligo design please visit www.pcr-tagging.com Please visit https://www.biorxiv.org/content/early/2018/11/20/473876 for BioRxiv preprint
How to cite: pMaCTag-Z08 was a gift from Michael Knop (Addgene plasmid # 120051 ; http://n2t.net/addgene:120051 ; RRID:Addgene_120051)
